Addgene plasmid #45322: pCN-HHT2-GFP
Depositing lab: Brendan Cormack. Depositing organization: Johns Hopkins University and School of Medicine. Publication: Expression plasmids for use in Candida glabrata. Zordan RE, Ren Y, Pan SJ, Rotondo G, De Las Penas A, Iluore J, Cormack BP. G3 (Bethesda). 2013 Oct 3;3(10):1675-86. doi: 10.1534/g3.113.006908. PubMed 23934995.
Backbone
  Vector backbone: pBM16
  Total vector size (bp): 6561
  Modifications to backbone: SacI/Acc65I digest used to move HHT2pr-GFP-terminator fragment from pCU-HHT2-GFP to the pBM16 backbone.
  Vector type: C. glabrata expression
  Selectable markers: nourseothricin (NAT)
Growth in bacteria
  Bacterial resistance: Ampicillin, 100 μg/mL
  Growth temperature: 37°C
  Growth strain: DH10B
  Copy number: High Copy
Gene/Insert
  Gene/Insert name: yeGFP (alt name: GFP)
  Species: Synthetic
  Insert size (bp): 717
  Promoter: HHT2
  Cloning method: Restriction Enzyme; 5′ cloning site EcoRI (unknown if destroyed); 3′ cloning site SalI (unknown if destroyed)
  Sequencing primers: 5′ M13F
Terms and licenses: Academic/Nonprofit Terms; Industry Terms: Not Available to Industry
Depositor comments: Please note that Addgene's sequencing results found a single nucleotide insertion between bp# 427 and 428 when compared to the full plasmid sequence. According to the depositing laboratory, this insertion has no effect on the function of the plasmid.
How to cite: pCN-HHT2-GFP was a gift from Brendan Cormack (Addgene plasmid # 45322 ; http://n2t.net/addgene:45322 ; RRID:Addgene_45322)
