[The description below was written by a language model from this plasmid's Addgene catalogue record and pLannotate feature annotations shown in this document.]
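Description:
pCN-HHT2-GFP is a 6,561 bp expression plasmid for the yeast Candida glabrata, built on the pBM16 backbone and belonging to a set of expression vectors designed for that species. It is propagated in E. coli through a high-copy ColE1/pUC-type origin with ampicillin selection (AmpR under its own bla promoter). In yeast it is selected with nourseothricin: the annotated marker cassette places the Streptomyces noursei nat1 acetyltransferase between the S. cerevisiae TEF1 promoter and the CYC1 terminator. The feature table does not annotate any yeast replication or centromere element, so the record does not show how the plasmid is maintained in C. glabrata. Several unannotated stretches remain where such elements could lie. Remnants of lacZα, the lac promoter/operator region, and short bom, rop and lacI fragments are carryover from the parental cloning vectors.

The payload is a 717 bp yeast-enhanced GFP (yeGFP), detected by the annotation software as GFPmut3, a fast-maturing green variant of Aequorea victoria GFP. It is flanked by multiple-cloning-site fragments and was cloned between EcoRI and SalI sites. According to the catalogue entry, expression is driven by the HHT2 promoter. This promoter is not itself annotated but presumably occupies the unannotated region upstream of the GFP coding sequence, with a terminator downstream. The whole promoter-GFP-terminator fragment was transferred as a SacI/Acc65I piece from the related plasmid pCU-HHT2-GFP.

The construct serves as a GFP reporter of HHT2 promoter-driven expression in C. glabrata under drug rather than auxotrophic selection, and the cloning sites suggest GFP could be exchanged for another gene. The repository's sequencing found a single-nucleotide insertion relative to the deposited sequence, at a position within the annotated TEF1 promoter. The depositor states that it does not affect function.
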