Features (pLannotate 1.2.2; 17 found; start..end, strand, type, name):
    137..186     +  misc_feature   bom (fragment): basis of mobility region from pBR322
    188..585     +  promoter       TEF1 promoter: S. cerevisiae TEF1; promoter for EF-1α
    605..1169    +  CDS            NrsR (fragment): nourseothricin acetyltransferase; Streptomyces noursei nat1; confers resistance to nourseothricin
   1178..1425    +  terminator     CYC1 terminator: S. cerevisiae CYC1; transcription terminator for CYC1
   1431..1482    +  misc_feature   bom (fragment): basis of mobility region from pBR322
   1488..1645    -  CDS            lacZα (fragment): LacZα fragment of β-galactosidase; lacZ fragment
   2516..2551    +  misc_feature   MCS (fragment): pBluescript multiple cloning site
   2552..3265    +  CDS            GFPmut3: GFPmut3 is a basic (constitutively fluorescent) green fluorescent protein published in 1996, derived from Aequorea victoria. It is reported to be a very rapidly-maturing weak dimer.
   3685..3729    +  misc_feature   MCS (fragment): pUC18/19 multiple cloning site
   3766..3782    -  protein_bind   lac operator: The lac repressor binds to the lac operator to inhibit transcription in E. coli. This inhibition can be relieved by adding lactose or isopropyl-β-D-thiogalactopyranoside (IPTG). lac repressor encoded by lacI
   3790..3820    -  promoter       lac promoter: promoter for the E. coli lac operon
   3835..3856    -  protein_bind   CAP binding site: CAP binding activates transcription in the presence of cAMP. E. coli catabolite activator protein
   3869..3961    -  CDS            lacI (fragment): lac repressor; lacI; The lac repressor binds to the lac operator to inhibit transcription in E. coli. This inhibition can be relieved by adding lactose or isopropyl-β-D-thiogalactopyranoside (IPTG).
   4144..4732    -  rep_origin     ori: high-copy-number ColE1/pMB1/pBR322/pUC origin of replication
   4903..5763    -  CDS            AmpR: β-lactamase; bla; confers resistance to ampicillin, carbenicillin, and related antibiotics
   5764..5868    -  promoter       AmpR promoter: bla
   6561..35      +  CDS            rop (fragment) (across the origin): Rop protein, which maintains plasmids at low copy number; rop
>Addgene plasmid #45322 | pCN-HHT2-GFP | depositor full sequence | sequence record 63460 | pCN-HHT2-GFP sequence 6561 bps
TCGCGCGTTTCGGTGATGACGGTGAAAACCTCTGACACATGCAGCTCCCGGAGACGGTCACAGCTTGTCT
GTAAGCGGATGCCGGGAGCAGACAAGCCCGTCAGGGCGCGTCAGCGGGTGTTGGCGGGTGTCGGGGCTGG
CTTAACTATGCGGCATCAGAGCAGATTGTACTGAGAGTGCACCATACCATAGCTTCAAAATGTTTCTACT
CCTTTTTTACTCTTCCAGATTTTCTCGGACTCCGCGCATCGCCGTACCACTTCAAAACACCCAAGCACAG
CATACTAAATTTCCCCTCTTTCTTCCTCTAGGGTGTCGTTAATTACCCGTACTAAAGGTTTGGAAAAGAA
AAAAGAGACCGCCTCGTTTCTTTTTCTTCGTCGAAAAAGGCAATAAAAATTTTTATCACGTTTCTTTTTC
TTGAAAATTTTTTTTTGATTTTTTTCTCTTTCGATGACCTCCCATTGATATTTAAGTTAATAAACGGTCT
TCAATTTCTCAAGTTTCAGTTTCATTTTTCTTGTTCTATTACAACTTTTTTTACTTCTTGCTCATTAGAA
AGAAAGCATAGCAATCTAATCTAAGTTTTGGATCTAAAATGGGCACCACTCTTGACGACACGGCTTACCG
ATACCGCACCAGTGTCCCGGGGGACGCCGAGGCCATCGAGGCACTGGATGGGTCCTTCACCACCGACACC
GTCTTCCGCGTCACCGCCACCGGGGACGGCTTCACCCTGCGGGAGGTGCCGGTGGACCCGCCCCTGACCA
AGGTGTTCCCCGACGACGAATCGGACGACGAATCGGACGACGGGGAGGACGGCGACCCTGACTCCCGGAC
GTTCGTCGCGTACGGGGACGACGGCGACCTGGCGGGCTTCGTGGTCGTCTCGTACTCCGGCTGGAACCGC
CGGCTGACCGTCGAGGACATCGAGGTCGCCCCGGAGCACCGGGGGCACGGGGTCGGGCGCGCGTTGATGG
GGCTCGCGACGGAGTTCGCCCGCGAGCTGGGCGCCGGGCACCTCTGGCTGGAGGTCACCAACGTCAACGC
ACCGGCGATCCACGCGTACCGGCGGATGGGGTTCACCCTCTGCGGCCTGGACACCGCCCTGTACGACGGC
ACCGCCTCGGACGGCGAGCAGGCGCTCTACATGAGCATGCCCTGCCCCTAAGTCGAGTCATGTAATTAGT
TATGTCACGCTTACATTCACGCCCTCCCCCCACATCCGCTCTAACCGAAAAGGAAGGAGTTAGACAACCT
GAAGTCTAGGTCCCTATTTATTTTTTTATAGTTATGTTAGTATTAAGAACGTTATTTATATTTCAAATTT
TTCTTTTTTTTCTGTACAGACGCGTGTACGCATGTAACATTATACTGAAAACCTTGCTTGAGAAGGTTTT
GGGACGCTCGAAGGCTTTAATTTGCGGCCGTATGCGGTGTGAAATACCGCACAGATGCGTAAGGAGAAAA
TACCGCATCAGGCGCCATTCGCCATTCAGGCTGCGCAACTGTTGGGAAGGGCGATCGGTGCGGGCCTCTT
CGCTATTACGCCAGCTGGCGAAAGGGGGATGTGCTGCAAGGCGATTAAGTTGGGTAACGCCAGGGTTTTC
CCAGTCACGACGTTGTAAAACGACGGCCAGTGAATTCGAGCTCTGTTATTGATTATTTATTTATTTGTTG
TTATTTTATTGTATTTTTTTTTAAAAAGCTACTAATACACAACAAAATGTAAACCACAAACTCTCCCAAA
CAGAACGAACACCCTGGCTTTATATACAAAATTTCTTATCCCGAAATGATTGTCAACAAGATAAACAAAA
AGAAGCCACCACAGGAACCCTACCCCCCCTCTCTCCCACCCCCATCGTGTCTTCCCTTCCACCTTCCACC
CTTCACCTGGCCATAGTAACTTGAGGTGTGCACACTCCAGAACGGTCGACCCACTACGGATCTGAATTCC
AGTGCGAAGTTGCGGGAACGGATTTATTATGACCAGGCGGCTACTAAGAAGCTCAAACCATCAAAAACGC
GCGAAGAAACTGGTCTACCCGTAGCAAGTTACTATTCTCCAAATTAGTGTTTGTCGTGTGCCGTGCGTCG
TGGGTAGACCGAGATTTTCGCGCGCCTCAGGTGGTTCGAGGGCAAATAACCATAGTTAAGCCGTTCCCAT
TCTTTCTCACATGTACGTGCCGGACGCTTCGATGAAATTTTTGTGAATCGTTTCGTTGCTTCTGTGACCA
CAAAACAGCCTGGAGAGGAGGCGTTGCGTAAGGGGGGGGGGCCTGATGAGAAACAGATGACACAACGCAG
AACTGGCTGCAGTGCAAAGGCATTTCCTCTGCCACACACACTACCATAACCAGTCTCGGTATTAACTGGC
TCAACAAACGATAAGAGCCAAAGAGGAAGAAAAAAAGGTATTTAAAGGATGTATTTCTTTATCTCCTGAT
TAGATTTCTTACTTGTACAGAAACTGTAACTAAAAAAAACAACAACAAAACACAACACATACATATCTAG
AACTAGTGGATCCCCCGGGCTGCAGGAATTCATGTCTAAAGGTGAAGAATTATTCACTGGTGTTGTCCCA
ATTTTGGTTGAATTAGATGGTGATGTTAATGGTCACAAATTTTCTGTCTCCGGTGAAGGTGAAGGTGATG
CTACTTACGGTAAATTGACCTTAAAATTTATTTGTACTACTGGTAAATTGCCGGTTCCATGGCCAACCTT
AGTCACTACTTTCGGTTATGGTGTTCAATGTTTTGCTAGATACCCAGATCATATGAAACAACATGACTTT
TTCAAGTCTGCCATGCCAGAAGGTTATGTTCAAGAAAGAACTATTTTTTTCAAAGATGACGGTAACTACA
AGACCAGAGCTGAAGTCAAGTTTGAAGGTGATACCTTAGTTAATAGAATCGAATTAAAAGGTATTGATTT
TAAAGAAGATGGTAACATTTTAGGTCACAAATTGGAATACAACTATAACTCTCACAATGTTTACATCATG
GCTGACAAACAAAAGAATGGTATCAAAGTTAACTTCAAAATTAGACACAACATTGAAGATGGTTCTGTTC
AATTAGCTGACCATTATCAACAAAATACTCCAATTGGTGATGGTCCAGTCTTGTTACCAGACAACCATTA
CTTATCCACTCAATCTGCCTTATCCAAAGATCCAAACGAAAAGAGAGACCACATGGTCTTGTTAGAATTT
GTTACTGCTGCTGGTATTACCCATGGTATGGATGAATTGTACAAATAACTGCAGGTCGACCTCGAGAACA
CAACCCACAGCTACCACCATCAACAATATTTATATATATAACGTACACATAGAAATCACACAAACAGAGT
ATTTATTCTTAACTACATGAACTACCATCAGACCGTCTGGGCCACTATATAATGTGCCATTCATAAACGT
GATCACTTTACGTAGCAGGCAACCCCAGGTGAAAATTTTTCAGCGAGCTGCCAGATTGTCAGGTGAAAAA
CTGAAAAAAACTTCTGGGCGATGAGCTTGTGGCGGGAAATTAAGTATATAAAGCAGTTAGTTTCTTCTGC
TTCTTGTGGTTCTGGGTATTCTTGTAATATTTGGAAGAATAGAAAATCAAGACTACTGCCTTTCTTTTCA
TATTATAGAGGAAGAAATACGCACGAACACGATATAGAGGTAAAGGTACCCGGGGATCCTCTAGAGTCGA
CCTGCAGGCATGCAAGCTTGGCGTAATCATGGTCATAGCTGTTTCCTGTGTGAAATTGTTATCCGCTCAC
AATTCCACACAACATACGAGCCGGAAGCATAAAGTGTAAAGCCTGGGGTGCCTAATGAGTGAGCTAACTC
ACATTAATTGCGTTGCGCTCACTGCCCGCTTTCCAGTCGGGAAACCTGTCGTGCCAGCTGCATTAATGAA
TCGGCCAACGCGCGGGGAGAGGCGGTTTGCGTATTGGGCGCTCTTCCGCTTCCTCGCTCACTGACTCGCT
GCGCTCGGTCGTTCGGCTGCGGCGAGCGGTATCAGCTCACTCAAAGGCGGTAATACGGTTATCCACAGAA
TCAGGGGATAACGCAGGAAAGAACATGTGAGCAAAAGGCCAGCAAAAGGCCAGGAACCGTAAAAAGGCCG
CGTTGCTGGCGTTTTTCCATAGGCTCCGCCCCCCTGACGAGCATCACAAAAATCGACGCTCAAGTCAGAG
GTGGCGAAACCCGACAGGACTATAAAGATACCAGGCGTTTCCCCCTGGAAGCTCCCTCGTGCGCTCTCCT
GTTCCGACCCTGCCGCTTACCGGATACCTGTCCGCCTTTCTCCCTTCGGGAAGCGTGGCGCTTTCTCATA
GCTCACGCTGTAGGTATCTCAGTTCGGTGTAGGTCGTTCGCTCCAAGCTGGGCTGTGTGCACGAACCCCC
CGTTCAGCCCGACCGCTGCGCCTTATCCGGTAACTATCGTCTTGAGTCCAACCCGGTAAGACACGACTTA
TCGCCACTGGCAGCAGCCACTGGTAACAGGATTAGCAGAGCGAGGTATGTAGGCGGTGCTACAGAGTTCT
TGAAGTGGTGGCCTAACTACGGCTACACTAGAAGAACAGTATTTGGTATCTGCGCTCTGCTGAAGCCAGT
TACCTTCGGAAAAAGAGTTGGTAGCTCTTGATCCGGCAAACAAACCACCGCTGGTAGCGGTGGTTTTTTT
GTTTGCAAGCAGCAGATTACGCGCAGAAAAAAAGGATCTCAAGAAGATCCTTTGATCTTTTCTACGGGGT
CTGACGCTCAGTGGAACGAAAACTCACGTTAAGGGATTTTGGTCATGAGATTATCAAAAAGGATCTTCAC
CTAGATCCTTTTAAATTAAAAATGAAGTTTTAAATCAATCTAAAGTATATATGAGTAAACTTGGTCTGAC
AGTTACCAATGCTTAATCAGTGAGGCACCTATCTCAGCGATCTGTCTATTTCGTTCATCCATAGTTGCCT
GACTCCCCGTCGTGTAGATAACTACGATACGGGAGGGCTTACCATCTGGCCCCAGTGCTGCAATGATACC
GCGAGACCCACGCTCACCGGCTCCAGATTTATCAGCAATAAACCAGCCAGCCGGAAGGGCCGAGCGCAGA
AGTGGTCCTGCAACTTTATCCGCCTCCATCCAGTCTATTAATTGTTGCCGGGAAGCTAGAGTAAGTAGTT
CGCCAGTTAATAGTTTGCGCAACGTTGTTGCCATTGCTACAGGCATCGTGGTGTCACGCTCGTCGTTTGG
TATGGCTTCATTCAGCTCCGGTTCCCAACGATCAAGGCGAGTTACATGATCCCCCATGTTGTGCAAAAAA
GCGGTTAGCTCCTTCGGTCCTCCGATCGTTGTCAGAAGTAAGTTGGCCGCAGTGTTATCACTCATGGTTA
TGGCAGCACTGCATAATTCTCTTACTGTCATGCCATCCGTAAGATGCTTTTCTGTGACTGGTGAGTACTC
AACCAAGTCATTCTGAGAATAGTGTATGCGGCGACCGAGTTGCTCTTGCCCGGCGTCAATACGGGATAAT
ACCGCGCCACATAGCAGAACTTTAAAAGTGCTCATCATTGGAAAACGTTCTTCGGGGCGAAAACTCTCAA
GGATCTTACCGCTGTTGAGATCCAGTTCGATGTAACCCACTCGTGCACCCAACTGATCTTCAGCATCTTT
TACTTTCACCAGCGTTTCTGGGTGAGCAAAAACAGGAAGGCAAAATGCCGCAAAAAAGGGAATAAGGGCG
ACACGGAAATGTTGAATACTCATACTCTTCCTTTTTCAATATTATTGAAGCATTTATCAGGGTTATTGTC
TCATGAGCGGATACATATTTGAATGTATTTAGAAAAATAAACAAATAGGGGTTCCGCGCACATTTCCCCG
AAAAGTGCCACCTGACGTCGGGATCTCTAATGATGCAATTTTTGTTTTGTACACTAAGATTCTATTTCGG
AACTCTTACCCATGTCATTATTTACTTTATTTTCATTATTGTAATTTTTTAAGCTTTTATTATGAATTAT
TTAAATACAATTCTTTTTGATCATGTGACAGACATCACTGAAAGATGTGCTCTGCGTTATTAGTCAGATT
GAAATATACATTTTCATGTAGATATGATGTTCTTACTTTAAATGTTGTTCCATTTGCTAGCTTAAATAGA
CGATATTATAAATTTAAGTATTCACTAAAAATCTGACCCATTAATGTTAGAATTAGTATTATTTTTTGTG
ATATTACATTTTTATATTTTGGATTTCAACCAATGCTCTGCGATATGATTCAACAGAATAATATGTACAA
GCTACTTTAATTCATATATACTAATAGATTCACAGATCCAGTACGACTGCAAGAATTTACGTTTTGTTTG
AAATGGTAGTAGCTACACTAAATTAACAATGATCGATTAATCCACATCCACAGTGTGTAATCATCCTAAT
GAAAACAAGAATAACTACAAAAATGAATATAAACTTTTTGCATGTTAGTCTGACGTCTAAGAAACCATTA
TTATCATGACATTAACCTATAAAAATAGGCGTATCACGAGGCCCTTTCGTC
