>Addgene plasmid #45322 | pCN-HHT2-GFP | addgene partial sequence | sequence record 64719 | CYC-1
TTAGGGGCAGGGCATGCTCATGTAGAGCGCCTGCTCGCCGTCCGAGGCGGTGCCGTCGTACAGGGCGGTG
TCCAGGCCGCAGAGGGTGAACCCCATCCGCCGGTACGCGTGGATCGCCGGTGCGTTGACGTTGGTGACCT
CCAGCCAGAGGTGCCCGGCGCCCAGCTCGCGGGCGAACTCCGTCGCGAGCCCCATCAACGCGCGCCCGAC
CCCGTGCCCCCGGTGCTCCGGGGCGACCTCGATGTCCTCGACGGTCAGCCGGCGGTTCCAGCCGGAGTAC
GAGACGACCACGAAGCCCGCCAGGTCGCCGTCGTCCCCGTACGCGACGAACGTCCGGGAGTCAGGGTCGC
CGTCCTCCCCGTCGTCCGATTCGTCGTCCGATTCGTCGTCGGGGAACACCTTGGTCAGGGGCGGGTCCAC
CGGCACCTCCCGCAGGGTGAAGCCGTCCCCGGTGGCGGTGACGCGGAAGACGGTGTCGGTGGTGAAGGAC
CCATCCAGTGCCTCGATGGCCTCGGCGTCCCCCGGGACACTGGTGCGGTATCGGTAAGCCGTGTCGTCAA
GAGTGGTGCCCATTTTAGATCCAAAACTTAGATTAGATTGCTATGCTTTCTTTCTAATGAGCAAGAAGTA
AAAAAAGTTGTAATAGAACAAGAAAAATGAAACTGAAACTTGAGAAATTGAAGACCGTTTATTAACTTAA
ATATCAATGGGAGGTCATCGAAAGAGAAAAAAATCAAAAAAAAAATTTTCAAGAAAAAGAAACGTGATAA
AAATTTTTATTGCCTTTTTCGACGAAGAAAAAGAAACGAGGCGGTCTCTTTTTTCTTTTCCAAACCTTTA
GTACGGGTAA
