>Addgene plasmid #45322 | pCN-HHT2-GFP | addgene partial sequence | sequence record 67437 | pBluescriptSK
AGAATTATTCACTGGTGTTGTCCCAATTTTGGTTGAATTAGATGGTGATGTTAATGGTCACAAATTTTCT
GTCTCCGGTGAAGGTGAAGGTGATGCTACTTACGGTAAATTGACCTTAAAATTTATTTGTACTACTGGTA
AATTGCCGGTTCCATGGCCAACCTTAGTCACTACTTTCGGTTATGGTGTTCAATGTTTTGCTAGATACCC
AGATCATATGAAACAACATGACTTTTTCAAGTCTGCCATGCCAGAAGGTTATGTTCAAGAAAGAACTATT
TTTTTCAAAGATGACGGTAACTACAAGACCAGAGCTGAAGTCAAGTTTGAAGGTGATACCTTAGTTAATA
GAATCGAATTAAAAGGTATTGATTTTAAAGAAGATGGTAACATTTTAGGTCACAAATTGGAATACAACTA
TAACTCTCACAATGTTTACATCATGGCTGACAAACAAAAGAATGGTATCAAAGTTAACTTCAAAATTAGA
CACAACATTGAAGATGGTTCTGTTCAATTAGCTGACCATTATCAACAAAATACTCCAATTGGTGATGGTC
CAGTCTTGTTACCAGACAACCATTACTTATCCACTCAATCTGCCTTATCCAAAGATCCAAACGAAAAGAG
AGACCACATGGTCTTGTTAGAATTTGTTACTGCTGCTGGTATTACCCATGGTATGGATGAATTGTACAAA
TAACTGCAGGTCGACCTCGAGAACACAACCCACAGCTACCACCATCAACAATATTTATATATATAACGTA
CACATAGAAATCACACAAACAGAGTATTTATTCTTAACTACATGAACTACCATCAGACCGTCTGGGCCAC
TATATAATGTGCCATTCATAAACGTGATCACTTTACGTAGCAGGCAACCCCAGGTGAAAATTTT
